Addgene plasmid #211508: 6xHis-SNAP-PI(3)P Probe
Purpose: For expression of recombinant biosensor for detection of Phosphatidylinositol-3-Phosphate (PI(3)P) from bacteria
Depositing lab: Hannes Maib & David Murray. Depositing organization: University of Dundee. Publication: Recombinant biosensors for multiplex and super-resolution imaging of phosphoinositides. Maib H, Adarska P, Hunton R, Vines JH, Strutt D, Bottanelli F, Murray DH. J Cell Biol. 2024 Jun 3;223(6):e202310095. doi: 10.1083/jcb.202310095. Epub 2024 Apr 5. PubMed 38578646.
Backbone
  Vector backbone: pET-28 a (+)
  Vector type: Bacterial Expression
Growth in bacteria
  Bacterial resistance: Kanamycin, 50 μg/mL
  Growth temperature: 37°C
  Growth strain: DH5alpha
  Copy number: Low Copy
Gene/Insert
  Gene/Insert name: FYVE-Hrs x 2 (alt name: The biosensor for PI(3)P is the tandem repeat of the FYVE domain from HRS (Burd and Emr, 1998))
  Species: H. sapiens (human)
  Entrez Gene: PIKFYVE (a.k.a. CFD, FAB1, HEL37, PIP5K, PIP5K3, ZFYVE29)
  Tag / fusion protein: 6xhis-SNAP (N terminal on insert)
  Cloning method: Restriction Enzyme; 5′ cloning site Unknown (unknown if destroyed)
Terms and licenses: Academic/Nonprofit Terms; Industry Terms: Not Available to Industry
Depositor comments: The biosensor for PI(3)P is the tandem repeat of the FYVE domain from HRS (Burd and Emr, 1998). Please visit https://www.biorxiv.org/content/10.1101/2023.10.18.562882v1 for bioRxiv preprint.
How to cite: 6xHis-SNAP-PI(3)P Probe was a gift from Hannes Maib & David Murray (Addgene plasmid # 211508 ; http://n2t.net/addgene:211508 ; RRID:Addgene_211508)
