[The description below was written by a language model from this plasmid's Addgene catalogue record and pLannotate feature annotations shown in this document.]
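Description:
6xHis-SNAP-PI(3)P Probe is a bacterial expression plasmid built on the pET-28a(+) backbone, designed to produce a recombinant lipid biosensor in E. coli. It is about 6.4 kb. It carries a kanamycin resistance gene for selection and a ColE1/pBR322-type origin together with bom and rop, in line with the low copy number listed in the record. An f1 origin is also present. Expression follows the standard pET arrangement: a T7 promoter with an adjacent lac operator and the T7 gene 10 ribosome binding site drive the open reading frame, a T7 terminator closes it, and a plasmid-borne lacI gene supplies repressor. Transcription therefore depends on T7 RNA polymerase and is inducible with IPTG.

The encoded protein consists of an N-terminal 6xHis tag for affinity purification, followed by a SNAP-tag and then two tandem copies of the FYVE domain of HRS, which binds phosphatidylinositol-3-phosphate. The automated annotation labels the SNAP-tag as human MGMT, the alkyltransferase from which SNAP is derived. The first FYVE repeat is matched to Hgs/Hrs. The second segment is annotated as a fragment of a Dictyostelium protein, most likely a homology hit to the repeated FYVE domain rather than a distinct insert. The His tag itself is not called in the feature table.

The catalogue gives the species as human and links the PIKFYVE gene entry, whereas the annotation matches mouse Hgs and the depositor states HRS as the source, so the gene link appears not to reflect the actual insert. The SNAP moiety allows covalent labelling with benzylguanine-linked fluorophores, and the purified probe is intended for detecting PI(3)P, including multiplexed and super-resolution imaging of phosphoinositides.
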