Features (pLannotate 1.2.2; 21 found; start..end, strand, type, name):
     12..440     +  rep_origin     f1 ori (sequence partly withheld): f1 bacteriophage origin of replication; arrow indicates direction of (+) strand synthesis
    493..550     +  promoter       AmpR promoter (fragment): bla
    559..1374    -  CDS            KanR: aminoglycoside phosphotransferase; aph(3')-Ia; confers resistance to kanamycin in bacteria or G418 (Geneticin®) in eukaryotes
   1496..2084    +  rep_origin     ori: high-copy-number ColE1/pMB1/pBR322/pUC origin of replication
   2270..2409    -  misc_feature   bom: basis of mobility region from pBR322
   2511..2702    -  CDS            rop: Rop protein, which maintains plasmids at low copy number; rop
   2719..3099    +  CDS            YPB1_ECOLX: Protein predicted: Swiss-Prot protein existence level 4. From Escherichia coli.
   3171..3462    -  CDS            TcR (fragment): tetracycline efflux protein; tet; confers resistance to tetracycline
   3477..3498    -  protein_bind   CAP binding site: CAP binding activates transcription in the presence of cAMP. E. coli catabolite activator protein
   3511..4593    -  CDS            lacI: lac repressor; lacI; The lac repressor binds to the lac operator to inhibit transcription in E. coli. This inhibition can be relieved by adding lactose or isopropyl-β-D-thiogalactopyranoside (IPTG).
   4594..4671    -  promoter       lacI promoter: lacI
   4679..4958    -  CDS            TcR (fragment): tetracycline efflux protein; tet; confers resistance to tetracycline
   4980..4998    +  promoter       T7 promoter: promoter for bacteriophage T7 RNA polymerase
   4999..5023    +  protein_bind   lac operator: The lac repressor binds to the lac operator to inhibit transcription in E. coli. This inhibition can be relieved by adding lactose or isopropyl-β-D-thiogalactopyranoside (IPTG). lac repressor encoded by lacI
   5038..5060    +  RBS            RBS: efficient ribosome binding site from bacteriophage T7 gene 10 (Olins and Rangwala, 1989)
   5134..5724    +  CDS            MGMT: MGMT_HUMAN - Experimental evidence at protein level: Swiss-Prot protein existence level 1. Involved in the cellular defense against the biological effects of O6-methylguanine (O6-MeG) and O4-methylthymine (O4-MeT) in DNA. Repairs the methylated nucleobase in DNA by stoichiometrically transferring the methyl group to a cysteine residue in the enzyme. This is a suicide reaction: the enzyme is irreversibly inactivated. From Homo sapiens (Human).
   5719..5964    +  CDS            Hgs (fragment): HGS_MOUSE - Also known as Hrs. Experimental evidence at protein level: Swiss-Prot protein existence level 1. Involved in intracellular signal transduction mediated by cytokines and growth factors. When associated with STAM, it suppresses DNA signaling upon stimulation by IL-2 and GM-CSF. Could be a direct effector of PI3-kinase in vesicular pathway via early endosomes and may regulate trafficking to early and late endosomes by recruiting clathrin. May concentrate ubiquitinated receptors within clathrin- coated regions. Involved in down-regulation of receptor tyrosine kinase via multivesicular
   6013..6174    +  CDS            adcA (fragment): ADCA_DICDI - Experimental evidence at protein level: Swiss-Prot protein existence level 1. From Dictyostelium discoideum (Slime mold).
   6226..6244    -  promoter       SP6 promoter: promoter for bacteriophage SP6 RNA polymerase
   6259..6308    +  CDS            SET1 (fragment): solubility-enhancement tag derived from T7 phage gene 10B
   6316..6363    +  terminator     T7 terminator: transcription terminator for bacteriophage T7 RNA polymerase
>Addgene plasmid #211508 | 6xHis-SNAP-PI(3)P Probe | addgene full sequence | sequence record 419698 | Addgene NGS Result
TGGCGAATGGG
[124 nt withheld, positions 12-135]
C
[91 nt withheld, positions 137-227]
A
[49 nt withheld, positions 229-277]
CCTTTGACGTTGGAGTCCACGTTCTTT
[37 nt withheld, positions 305-341]
ACCCTATCTCGGTCTATTCTTTTGATTTATAAGGGATTTTGCCGATTTCGGCCTATTGGTTAAAAAATGA
GCTGATTTAACAAAAATTTAACGCGAATTTTAACAAAATATTAACGCTTACAATTTAGGTGGCACTTTTC
GGGGAAATGTGCGCGGAACCCCTATTTGTTTATTTTTCTAAATACATTCAAATATGTATCCGCTCATGAA
TTAATTCTTAGAAAAACTCATCGAGCATCAAATGAAACTGCAATTTATTCATATCAGGATTATCAATACC
ATATTTTTGAAAAAGCCGTTTCTGTAATGAAGGAGAAAACTCACCGAGGCAGTTCCATAGGATGGCAAGA
TCCTGGTATCGGTCTGCGATTCCGACTCGTCCAACATCAATACAACCTATTAATTTCCCCTCGTCAAAAA
TAAGGTTATCAAGTGAGAAATCACCATGAGTGACGACTGAATCCGGTGAGAATGGCAAAAGTTTATGCAT
TTCTTTCCAGACTTGTTCAACAGGCCAGCCATTACGCTCGTCATCAAAATCACTCGCATCAACCAAACCG
TTATTCATTCGTGATTGCGCCTGAGCGAGACGAAATACGCGATCGCTGTTAAAAGGACAATTACAAACAG
GAATCGAATGCAACCGGCGCAGGAACACTGCCAGCGCATCAACAATATTTTCACCTGAATCAGGATATTC
TTCTAATACCTGGAATGCTGTTTTCCCGGGGATCGCAGTGGTGAGTAACCATGCATCATCAGGAGTACGG
ATAAAATGCTTGATGGTCGGAAGAGGCATAAATTCCGTCAGCCAGTTTAGTCTGACCATCTCATCTGTAA
CATCATTGGCAACGCTACCTTTGCCATGTTTCAGAAACAACTCTGGCGCATCGGGCTTCCCATACAATCG
ATAGATTGTCGCACCTGATTGCCCGACATTATCGCGAGCCCATTTATACCCATATAAATCAGCATCCATG
TTGGAATTTAATCGCGGCCTAGAGCAAGACGTTTCCCGTTGAATATGGCTCATAACACCCCTTGTATTAC
TGTTTATGTAAGCAGACAGTTTTATTGTTCATGACCAAAATCCCTTAACGTGAGTTTTCGTTCCACTGAG
CGTCAGACCCCGTAGAAAAGATCAAAGGATCTTCTTGAGATCCTTTTTTTCTGCGCGTAATCTGCTGCTT
GCAAACAAAAAAACCACCGCTACCAGCGGTGGTTTGTTTGCCGGATCAAGAGCTACCAACTCTTTTTCCG
AAGGTAACTGGCTTCAGCAGAGCGCAGATACCAAATACTGTCCTTCTAGTGTAGCCGTAGTTAGGCCACC
ACTTCAAGAACTCTGTAGCACCGCCTACATACCTCGCTCTGCTAATCCTGTTACCAGTGGCTGCTGCCAG
TGGCGATAAGTCGTGTCTTACCGGGTTGGACTCAAGACGATAGTTACCGGATAAGGCGCAGCGGTCGGGC
TGAACGGGGGGTTCGTGCACACAGCCCAGCTTGGAGCGAACGACCTACACCGAACTGAGATACCTACAGC
GTGAGCTATGAGAAAGCGCCACGCTTCCCGAAGGGAGAAAGGCGGACAGGTATCCGGTAAGCGGCAGGGT
CGGAACAGGAGAGCGCACGAGGGAGCTTCCAGGGGGAAACGCCTGGTATCTTTATAGTCCTGTCGGGTTT
CGCCACCTCTGACTTGAGCGTCGATTTTTGTGATGCTCGTCAGGGGGGCGGAGCCTATGGAAAAACGCCA
GCAACGCGGCCTTTTTACGGTTCCTGGCCTTTTGCTGGCCTTTTGCTCACATGTTCTTTCCTGCGTTATC
CCCTGATTCTGTGGATAACCGTATTACCGCCTTTGAGTGAGCTGATACCGCTCGCCGCAGCCGAACGACC
GAGCGCAGCGAGTCAGTGAGCGAGGAAGCGGAAGAGCGCCTGATGCGGTATTTTCTCCTTACGCATCTGT
GCGGTATTTCACACCGCAATGGTGCACTCTCAGTACAATCTGCTCTGATGCCGCATAGTTAAGCCAGTAT
ACACTCCGCTATCGCTACGTGACTGGGTCATGGCTGCGCCCCGACACCCGCCAACACCCGCTGACGCGCC
CTGACGGGCTTGTCTGCTCCCGGCATCCGCTTACAGACAAGCTGTGACCGTCTCCGGGAGCTGCATGTGT
CAGAGGTTTTCACCGTCATCACCGAAACGCGCGAGGCAGCTGCGGTAAAGCTCATCAGCGTGGTCGTGAA
GCGATTCACAGATGTCTGCCTGTTCATCCGCGTCCAGCTCGTTGAGTTTCTCCAGAAGCGTTAATGTCTG
GCTTCTGATAAAGCGGGCCATGTTAAGGGCGGTTTTTTCCTGTTTGGTCACTGATGCCTCCGTGTAAGGG
GGATTTCTGTTCATGGGGGTAATGATACCGATGAAACGAGAGAGGATGCTCACGATACGGGTTACTGATG
ATGAACATGCCCGGTTACTGGAACGTTGTGAGGGTAAACAACTGGCGGTATGGATGCGGCGGGACCAGAG
AAAAATCACTCAGGGTCAATGCCAGCGCTTCGTTAATACAGATGTAGGTGTTCCACAGGGTAGCCAGCAG
CATCCTGCGATGCAGATCCGGAACATAATGGTGCAGGGCGCTGACTTCCGCGTTTCCAGACTTTACGAAA
CACGGAAACCGAAGACCATTCATGTTGTTGCTCAGGTCGCAGACGTTTTGCAGCAGCAGTCGCTTCACGT
TCGCTCGCGTATCGGTGATTCATTCTGCTAACCAGTAAGGCAACCCCGCCAGCCTAGCCGGGTCCTCAAC
GACAGGAGCACGATCATGCGCACCCGTGGGGCCGCCATGCCGGCGATAATGGCCTGCTTCTCGCCGAAAC
GTTTGGTGGCGGGACCAGTGACGAAGGCTTGAGCGAGGGCGTGCAAGATTCCGAATACCGCAAGCGACAG
GCCGATCATCGTCGCGCTCCAGCGAAAGCGGTCCTCGCCGAAAATGACCCAGAGCGCTGCCGGCACCTGT
CCTACGAGTTGCATGATAAAGAAGACAGTCATAAGTGCGGCGACGATAGTCATGCCCCGCGCCCACCGGA
AGGAGCTGACTGGGTTGAAGGCTCTCAAGGGCATCGGTCGAGATCCCGGTGCCTAATGAGTGAGCTAACT
TACATTAATTGCGTTGCGCTCACTGCCCGCTTTCCAGTCGGGAAACCTGTCGTGCCAGCTGCATTAATGA
ATCGGCCAACGCGCGGGGAGAGGCGGTTTGCGTATTGGGCGCCAGGGTGGTTTTTCTTTTCACCAGTGAG
ACGGGCAACAGCTGATTGCCCTTCACCGCCTGGCCCTGAGAGAGTTGCAGCAAGCGGTCCACGCTGGTTT
GCCCCAGCAGGCGAAAATCCTGTTTGATGGTGGTTAACGGCGGGATATAACATGAGCTGTCTTCGGTATC
GTCGTATCCCACTACCGAGATATCCGCACCAACGCGCAGCCCGGACTCGGTAATGGCGCGCATTGCGCCC
AGCGCCATCTGATCGTTGGCAACCAGCATCGCAGTGGGAACGATGCCCTCATTCAGCATTTGCATGGTTT
GTTGAAAACCGGACATGGCACTCCAGTCGCCTTCCCGTTCCGCTATCGGCTGAATTTGATTGCGAGTGAG
ATATTTATGCCAGCCAGCCAGACGCAGACGCGCCGAGACAGAACTTAATGGGCCCGCTAACAGCGCGATT
TGCTGGTGACCCAATGCGACCAGATGCTCCACGCCCAGTCGCGTACCGTCTTCATGGGAGAAAATAATAC
TGTTGATGGGTGTCTGGTCAGAGACATCAAGAAATAACGCCGGAACATTAGTGCAGGCAGCTTCCACAGC
AATGGCATCCTGGTCATCCAGCGGATAGTTAATGATCAGCCCACTGACGCGTTGCGCGAGAAGATTGTGC
ACCGCCGCTTTACAGGCTTCGACGCCGCTTCGTTCTACCATCGACACCACCACGCTGGCACCCAGTTGAT
CGGCGCGAGATTTAATCGCCGCGACAATTTGCGACGGCGCGTGCAGGGCCAGACTGGAGGTGGCAACGCC
AATCAGCAACGACTGTTTGCCCGCCAGTTGTTGTGCCACGCGGTTGGGAATGTAATTCAGCTCCGCCATC
GCCGCTTCCACTTTTTCCCGCGTTTTCGCAGAAACGTGGCTGGCCTGGTTCACCACGCGGGAAACGGTCT
GATAAGAGACACCGGCATACTCTGCGACATCGTATAACGTTACTGGTTTCACATTCACCACCCTGAATTG
ACTCTCTTCCGGGCGCTATCATGCCATACCGCGAAAGGTTTTGCGCCATTCGATGGTGTCCGGGATCTCG
ACGCTCTCCCTTATGCGACTCCTGCATTAGGAAGCAGCCCAGTAGTAGGTTGAGGCCGTTGAGCACCGCC
GCCGCAAGGAATGGTGCATGCAAGGAGATGGCGCCCAACAGTCCCCCGGCCACGGGGCCTGCCACCATAC
CCACGCCGAAACAAGCGCTCATGAGCCCGAAGTGGCGAGCCCGATCTTCCCCATCGGTGATGTCGGCGAT
ATAGGCGCCAGCAACCGCACCTGTGGCGCCGGTGATGCCGGCCACGATGCGTCCGGCGTAGAGGATCGAG
ATCTCGATCCCGCGAAATTAATACGACTCACTATAGGGGAATTGTGAGCGGATAACAATTCCCCTCTAGA
AATAATTTTGTTTAACTTTAAGAAGGAGATATATCCATGGGCAGCAGCCATCACCACCACCATCATAGTT
CGGGCCGTTTGGAGGTGTTATTTCAGGGCCCTATGGACAAAGATTGCGAAATGAAGCGTACAACTCTGGA
TTCGCCATTGGGAAAACTGGAGCTTTCGGGATGTGAACAAGGTTTACATCGCATCATTTTCTTAGGTAAA
GGGACGTCCGCCGCCGATGCGGTAGAGGTACCCGCCCCGGCCGCTGTGCTGGGTGGACCAGAACCTCTGA
TGCAGGCTACTGCATGGCTGAATGCATACTTTCACCAGCCAGAGGCCATTGAAGAGTTTCCTGTGCCCGC
GCTGCATCACCCTGTGTTCCAACAAGAATCGTTCACCCGCCAAGTCTTATGGAAACTGTTGAAGGTTGTC
AAATTTGGCGAAGTTATCTCGTACTCCCATCTTGCCGCCCTTGCTGGTAATCCCGCAGCAACCGCTGCAG
TAAAGACTGCCCTTTCGGGGAACCCGGTCCCCATTCTTATTCCCTGCCATCGCGTCGTACAGGGTGATCT
GGACGTTGGGGGTTACGAAGGGGGTTTGGCTGTGAAGGAGTGGTTATTAGCGCACGAGGGGCATCGTCTT
GGTAAACCTGGTTTAGGTGGCTCAGCAGGCTCGGCAGCAGGAAGTGGCGCGGCCGCAGAATCAGACGCTA
TGTTTGCCGCCGAACGTGCACCGGACTGGGTCGATGCCGAAGAGTGCCACCGCTGTCGTGTACAATTTGG
TGTAGTCACGCGTAAGCACCACTGTCGTGCTTGTGGTCAGATCTTTTGTGGCAAGTGTTCTTCTAAATAC
TCCACCATTCCTAAGTTCGGAATTGAAAAGGAGGTTCGTGTTTGTGAACCGTGTTACGAACAATTAAACA
AGAAAGCACAAGGACAGGGGAGTGAGTCTGACGCAATGTTTGCGGCTGAGCGCGCACCAGACTGGGTTGA
CGCAGAGGAATGTCACCGTTGTCGCGTTCAGTTCGGTGTGGTGACCCGTAAACATCATTGTCGCGCATGT
GGGCAAATTTTCTGCGGGAAGTGTAGCTCTAAGTATAGCACCATTCCAAAGTTCGGTATTGAGAAGGAGG
TCCGTGTGTGTGAACCGTGCTACGAGCAACTTAACAAGAAGGCGTAAGGCGCGCCGTAATAGAAGCTTGA
GTATTCTATAGTGTCACCTAAATCCCAGCTTGATCCGGCTGCTAACAAAGCCCGAAAGGAAGCTGAGTTG
GCTGCTGCCACCGCTGAGCAATAACTAGCATAACCCCTTGGGGCCTCTAAACGGGTCTTGAGGGGTTTTT
TGCTGAAAGGAGGAACTATATCCGGAT
